Addgene plasmid #67796: ML1Nmut_in_pEGFP-C1
Purpose: Mammalian expression vector driving Mouse ML1Nwt (2xML1N domain 7Q mutant version) fused to EGFP
Depositing lab: Rob Parton. Depositing organization: University of Queensland, Institute for Molecular Bioscience. Publication: Modular Detection of GFP-Labeled Proteins for Rapid Screening by Electron Microscopy in Cells and Organisms. Ariotti N, Hall TE, Rae J, Ferguson C, McMahon KA, Martel N, Webb RE, Webb RI, Teasdale RD, Parton RG. Dev Cell. 2015 Nov 23;35(4):513-25. doi: 10.1016/j.devcel.2015.10.016. Epub 2015 Nov 12. PubMed 26585296.
Backbone
  Vector backbone: pEGFP-C1
  Backbone manufacturer: Clontech
  Backbone size w/o insert (bp): 4731
  Total vector size (bp): 5182
  Vector type: Mammalian Expression
Growth in bacteria
  Bacterial resistance: Kanamycin, 50 μg/mL
  Growth temperature: 37°C
  Growth strain: DH5alpha
  Copy number: High Copy
Gene/Insert
  Gene/Insert name: ML1N*2(7Q)-EGFP
  Species: Synthetic
  Promoter: CMV
  Cloning method: Restriction Enzyme; 5′ cloning site BglII (not destroyed); 3′ cloning site EcoRI (not destroyed)
  Sequencing primers: 5′ EGFP-C; 3′ RZPD Sugano R1 (CAGGTTCAGGGGGAGGTGTGG)
Terms and licenses: Academic/Nonprofit Terms; Industry Terms: Not Available to Industry
How to cite: ML1Nmut_in_pEGFP-C1 was a gift from Rob Parton (Addgene plasmid # 67796 ; http://n2t.net/addgene:67796 ; RRID:Addgene_67796)
