[The description below was written by a language model from this plasmid's Addgene catalogue record and pLannotate feature annotations shown in this document.]
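Description:
ML1Nmut_in_pEGFP-C1 is a mammalian expression plasmid built on the Clontech pEGFP-C1 backbone (5,182 bp in total). It is propagated in E. coli from a high-copy ColE1/pUC-type origin under kanamycin selection. A single NeoR/KanR (Tn5 aminoglycoside phosphotransferase) gene sits behind tandem bacterial (bla) and SV40 early promoters and ends in an HSV TK polyadenylation signal. This lets the same marker confer kanamycin resistance in bacteria and G418 resistance in transfected mammalian cells. An f1 origin is also present. The short annotated fragments of ble, SV40 large T antigen and bGH poly(A) are most likely backbone remnants or partial similarity matches rather than functional parts.

The expression cassette uses the human CMV immediate-early enhancer and promoter to drive EGFP, followed in the same orientation by the insert cloned between the BglII and EcoRI sites of the C1 polylinker, and it terminates at the SV40 poly(A) signal. The insert is a synthetic tandem repeat (2x) of the ML1N domain, derived from mouse Mcoln1 (TRPML1, mucolipin-1), carrying the "7Q" mutations. The arrangement places EGFP at the N-terminus of the fusion, although the insert name lists EGFP last. The automated annotation marks only one Mcoln1 fragment, covering part of the insert. The purpose field also labels the insert "ML1Nwt" while describing it as the 7Q mutant, which the plasmid and insert names support.

The record does not state what the 7Q substitutions do or the domain's binding target. The name suggests a mutant counterpart to a wild-type 2xML1N-EGFP construct. The associated publication concerns modular detection of GFP-labelled proteins for screening by electron microscopy in cells and organisms, so this plasmid was probably one of the GFP-tagged test proteins in that work.
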