Features (pLannotate 1.2.2; 15 found; start..end, strand, type, name):
     61..364     +  enhancer       CMV enhancer: human cytomegalovirus immediate early enhancer
    365..568     +  promoter       CMV promoter: human cytomegalovirus (CMV) immediate early promoter
    613..1329    +  CDS            EGFP: EGFP is a basic (constitutively fluorescent) green fluorescent protein published in 1996, derived from Aequorea victoria. It is reported to be a rapidly-maturing weak dimer with moderate acid sensitivity.
   1360..1569    +  CDS            Mcoln1 (fragment): MCLN1_MOUSE - Also known as Trpml1 From Mus musculus (Mouse).
   1809..1846    +  misc_feature   MCS (fragment): multiple cloning site
   1863..1947    +  CDS            large T antigen (fragment): large T antigen from SV40 (simian virus 40)
   1970..2091    +  polyA_signal   SV40 poly(A) signal: SV40 polyadenylation signal
   2125..2553    -  rep_origin     f1 ori (sequence partly withheld): f1 bacteriophage origin of replication; arrow indicates direction of (+) strand synthesis
   2580..2684    +  promoter       AmpR promoter: bla
   2686..3043    +  promoter       SV40 promoter: SV40 enhancer and early promoter
   3078..3872    +  CDS            NeoR/KanR: aminoglycoside phosphotransferase from Tn5; aph(3')-II (or nptII); confers resistance to neomycin, kanamycin, and G418 (Geneticin®)
   3893..4045    +  CDS            ble (fragment): BLE_KLEPN - Experimental evidence at protein level: Swiss-Prot protein existence level 1. Binding protein with a strong affinity to the bleomycin family of antibiotics. Binds to CL990; an antimitotic-antibiotic compound. From Klebsiella pneumoniae.
   4104..4151    +  polyA_signal   HSV TK poly(A) signal: herpes simplex virus thymidine kinase polyadenylation signal (Cole and Stacy, 1985)
   4242..4258    -  polyA_signal   bGH poly(A) signal (fragment): bovine growth hormone polyadenylation signal
   4480..5068    +  rep_origin     ori: high-copy-number ColE1/pMB1/pBR322/pUC origin of replication
>Addgene plasmid #67796 | ML1Nmut_in_pEGFP-C1 | depositor full sequence | sequence record 117626 | ML1Nmut_in_pEGFP-C1 sequence 5182 bps
TAGTTATTAATAGTAATCAATTACGGGGTCATTAGTTCATAGCCCATATATGGAGTTCCGCGTTACATAA
CTTACGGTAAATGGCCCGCCTGGCTGACCGCCCAACGACCCCCGCCCATTGACGTCAATAATGACGTATG
TTCCCATAGTAACGCCAATAGGGACTTTCCATTGACGTCAATGGGTGGAGTATTTACGGTAAACTGCCCA
CTTGGCAGTACATCAAGTGTATCATATGCCAAGTACGCCCCCTATTGACGTCAATGACGGTAAATGGCCC
GCCTGGCATTATGCCCAGTACATGACCTTATGGGACTTTCCTACTTGGCAGTACATCTACGTATTAGTCA
TCGCTATTACCATGGTGATGCGGTTTTGGCAGTACATCAATGGGCGTGGATAGCGGTTTGACTCACGGGG
ATTTCCAAGTCTCCACCCCATTGACGTCAATGGGAGTTTGTTTTGGCACCAAAATCAACGGGACTTTCCA
AAATGTCGTAACAACTCCGCCCCATTGACGCAAATGGGCGGTAGGCGTGTACGGTGGGAGGTCTATATAA
GCAGAGCTGGTTTAGTGAACCGTCAGATCCGCTAGCGCTACCGGTCGCCACCATGGTGAGCAAGGGCGAG
GAGCTGTTCACCGGGGTGGTGCCCATCCTGGTCGAGCTGGACGGCGACGTAAACGGCCACAAGTTCAGCG
TGTCCGGCGAGGGCGAGGGCGATGCCACCTACGGCAAGCTGACCCTGAAGTTCATCTGCACCACCGGCAA
GCTGCCCGTGCCCTGGCCCACCCTCGTGACCACCCTGACCTACGGCGTGCAGTGCTTCAGCCGCTACCCC
GACCACATGAAGCAGCACGACTTCTTCAAGTCCGCCATGCCCGAAGGCTACGTCCAGGAGCGCACCATCT
TCTTCAAGGACGACGGCAACTACAAGACCCGCGCCGAGGTGAAGTTCGAGGGCGACACCCTGGTGAACCG
CATCGAGCTGAAGGGCATCGACTTCAAGGAGGACGGCAACATCCTGGGGCACAAGCTGGAGTACAACTAC
AACAGCCACAACGTCTATATCATGGCCGACAAGCAGAAGAACGGCATCAAGGTGAACTTCAAGATCCGCC
ACAACATCGAGGACGGCAGCGTGCAGCTCGCCGACCACTACCAGCAGAACACCCCCATCGGCGACGGCCC
CGTGCTGCTGCCCGACAACCACTACCTGAGCACCCAGTCCGCCCTGAGCAAAGACCCCAACGAGAAGCGC
GATCACATGGTCCTGCTGGAGTTCGTGACCGCCGCCGGGATCACTCTCGGCATGGACGAGCTGTACAAGT
CCGGACTCAGATCTTATTCTGATCTGACTATGGCTACACCTGCCGGGAGACGCGCAAGCGAAACTGAAAG
ACTGCTGACACCAAACCCTGGCTATGGAACCCAAGTGGGCACATCTCCAGCTCCCACCACACCCACTGAG
GAAGAGGACCTGCAGCAGCAGCTGAAGTACTTCTTTATGAGTCCATGCGATCAGTTCCAGGCAAAGGGGC
AGCAGCCCTGTAAACTGATGCTGAGAATCCTGACAATGGCCACTCCCGCTGGCAGGAGAGCAAGCGAGAC
TGAAAGGCTGCTGACCCCTAACCCAGGCTACGGAACCCAGGTCGGAACATCCCCAGCACCTACTACCCCT
ACCGAAGAGGAAGACCTGCAACAACAGCTGAAATATTTCTTTATGAGCCCTTGCGATCAGTTTCAGGCCA
AGGGGCAGCAGCCATGTAAACTGATGCTGGACCCCCCTGACCTGGATAATTAAGGATCCGAATTCTGCAG
TCGACGGTACCGCGGGCCCGGGATCCACCGGATCTAGATAACTGATCATAATCAGCCATACCACATTTGT
AGAGGTTTTACTTGCTTTAAAAAACCTCCCACACCTCCCCCTGAACCTGAAACATAAAATGAATGCAATT
GTTGTTGTTAACTTGTTTATTGCAGCTTATAATGGTTACAAATAAAGCAATAGCATCACAAATTTCACAA
ATAAAGCATTTTTTTCACTGCATTCTAGTTGTGGTTTGTCCAAACTCATCAATGTATCTTAACGCGTAAA
TTGTAAGCGTTAATATTTTGTTAAAATTCGCGTTAAATTTTTGTTAAATCAGCTCATTTTTTAACCAATA
GGCCGAAATCGGCAAAATCCCTTATAAATCAAAAGAATAGACCGAGATAGGGT
[37 nt withheld, positions 2224-2260]
AAAGAACGTGGACTCCAACGTCAAAGG
[49 nt withheld, positions 2288-2336]
T
[91 nt withheld, positions 2338-2428]
G
[124 nt withheld, positions 2430-2553]
CAGGTGGCACTTTTCGGGGAAATGTGCGCGGAACCCCTATTTGTTTATTTTTCTAAATACATTCAAATAT
GTATCCGCTCATGAGACAATAACCCTGATAAATGCTTCAATAATATTGAAAAAGGAAGAGTCCTGAGGCG
GAAAGAACCAGCTGTGGAATGTGTGTCAGTTAGGGTGTGGAAAGTCCCCAGGCTCCCCAGCAGGCAGAAG
TATGCAAAGCATGCATCTCAATTAGTCAGCAACCAGGTGTGGAAAGTCCCCAGGCTCCCCAGCAGGCAGA
AGTATGCAAAGCATGCATCTCAATTAGTCAGCAACCATAGTCCCGCCCCTAACTCCGCCCATCCCGCCCC
TAACTCCGCCCAGTTCCGCCCATTCTCCGCCCCATGGCTGACTAATTTTTTTTATTTATGCAGAGGCCGA
GGCCGCCTCGGCCTCTGAGCTATTCCAGAAGTAGTGAGGAGGCTTTTTTGGAGGCCTAGGCTTTTGCAAA
GATCGATCAAGAGACAGGATGAGGATCGTTTCGCATGATTGAACAAGATGGATTGCACGCAGGTTCTCCG
GCCGCTTGGGTGGAGAGGCTATTCGGCTATGACTGGGCACAACAGACAATCGGCTGCTCTGATGCCGCCG
TGTTCCGGCTGTCAGCGCAGGGGCGCCCGGTTCTTTTTGTCAAGACCGACCTGTCCGGTGCCCTGAATGA
ACTGCAAGACGAGGCAGCGCGGCTATCGTGGCTGGCCACGACGGGCGTTCCTTGCGCAGCTGTGCTCGAC
GTTGTCACTGAAGCGGGAAGGGACTGGCTGCTATTGGGCGAAGTGCCGGGGCAGGATCTCCTGTCATCTC
ACCTTGCTCCTGCCGAGAAAGTATCCATCATGGCTGATGCAATGCGGCGGCTGCATACGCTTGATCCGGC
TACCTGCCCATTCGACCACCAAGCGAAACATCGCATCGAGCGAGCACGTACTCGGATGGAAGCCGGTCTT
GTCGATCAGGATGATCTGGACGAAGAGCATCAGGGGCTCGCGCCAGCCGAACTGTTCGCCAGGCTCAAGG
CGAGCATGCCCGACGGCGAGGATCTCGTCGTGACCCATGGCGATGCCTGCTTGCCGAATATCATGGTGGA
AAATGGCCGCTTTTCTGGATTCATCGACTGTGGCCGGCTGGGTGTGGCGGACCGCTATCAGGACATAGCG
TTGGCTACCCGTGATATTGCTGAAGAGCTTGGCGGCGAATGGGCTGACCGCTTCCTCGTGCTTTACGGTA
TCGCCGCTCCCGATTCGCAGCGCATCGCCTTCTATCGCCTTCTTGACGAGTTCTTCTGAGCGGGACTCTG
GGGTTCGAAATGACCGACCAAGCGACGCCCAACCTGCCATCACGAGATTTCGATTCCACCGCCGCCTTCT
ATGAAAGGTTGGGCTTCGGAATCGTTTTCCGGGACGCCGGCTGGATGATCCTCCAGCGCGGGGATCTCAT
GCTGGAGTTCTTCGCCCACCCTAGGGGGAGGCTAACTGAAACACGGAAGGAGACAATACCGGAAGGAACC
CGCGCTATGACGGCAATAAAAAGACAGAATAAAACGCACGGTGTTGGGTCGTTTGTTCATAAACGCGGGG
TTCGGTCCCAGGGCTGGCACTCTGTCGATACCCCACCGAGACCCCATTGGGGCCAATACGCCCGCGTTTC
TTCCTTTTCCCCACCCCACCCCCCAAGTTCGGGTGAAGGCCCAGGGCTCGCAGCCAACGTCGGGGCGGCA
GGCCCTGCCATAGCCTCAGGTTACTCATATATACTTTAGATTGATTTAAAACTTCATTTTTAATTTAAAA
GGATCTAGGTGAAGATCCTTTTTGATAATCTCATGACCAAAATCCCTTAACGTGAGTTTTCGTTCCACTG
AGCGTCAGACCCCGTAGAAAAGATCAAAGGATCTTCTTGAGATCCTTTTTTTCTGCGCGTAATCTGCTGC
TTGCAAACAAAAAAACCACCGCTACCAGCGGTGGTTTGTTTGCCGGATCAAGAGCTACCAACTCTTTTTC
CGAAGGTAACTGGCTTCAGCAGAGCGCAGATACCAAATACTGTCCTTCTAGTGTAGCCGTAGTTAGGCCA
CCACTTCAAGAACTCTGTAGCACCGCCTACATACCTCGCTCTGCTAATCCTGTTACCAGTGGCTGCTGCC
AGTGGCGATAAGTCGTGTCTTACCGGGTTGGACTCAAGACGATAGTTACCGGATAAGGCGCAGCGGTCGG
GCTGAACGGGGGGTTCGTGCACACAGCCCAGCTTGGAGCGAACGACCTACACCGAACTGAGATACCTACA
GCGTGAGCTATGAGAAAGCGCCACGCTTCCCGAAGGGAGAAAGGCGGACAGGTATCCGGTAAGCGGCAGG
GTCGGAACAGGAGAGCGCACGAGGGAGCTTCCAGGGGGAAACGCCTGGTATCTTTATAGTCCTGTCGGGT
TTCGCCACCTCTGACTTGAGCGTCGATTTTTGTGATGCTCGTCAGGGGGGCGGAGCCTATGGAAAAACGC
CAGCAACGCGGCCTTTTTACGGTTCCTGGCCTTTTGCTGGCCTTTTGCTCACATGTTCTTTCCTGCGTTA
TCCCCTGATTCTGTGGATAACCGTATTACCGCCATGCAT
