>Addgene plasmid #67796 | ML1Nmut_in_pEGFP-C1 | addgene partial sequence | sequence record 132827 | EGFP-C 5'-CATGGTCCTGCTGGAGTTCGTG-3'
AGTCCGGACTCAGATCTTATTCTGATCTGACTATGGCTACACCTGCCGGGAGACGCGCAAGCGAAACTGA
AAGACTGCTGACACCAAACCCTGGCTATGGAACCCAAGTGGGCACATCTCCAGCTCCCACCACACCCACT
GAGGAAGAGGACCTGCAGCAGCAGCTGAAGTACTTCTTTATGAGTCCATGCGATCAGTTCCAGGCAAAGG
GGCAGCAGCCCTGTAAACTGATGCTGAGAATCCTGACAATGGCCACTCCCGCTGGCAGGAGAGCAAGCGA
GACTGAAAGGCTGCTGACCCCTAACCCAGGCTACGGAACCCAGGTCGGAACATCCCCAGCACCTACTACC
CCTACCGAAGAGGAAGACCTGCAACAACAGCTGAAATATTTCTTTATGAGCCCTTGCGATCAGTTTCAGG
CCAAGGGGCAGCAGCCATGTAAACTGATGCTGGACCCCCCTGACCTGGATAATTAAGGATCCGAATTCTG
CAGTCGACGGTACCGCGGGCCCGGGATCCACCGGATCTAGATAACTGATCATAATCAGCCATACCACATT
TGTAGAGGTTTTACTTGCTTTAAAAAACCTCCCACACCTCCCCCTGAACCTGAAACATAAAATGAATGCA
ATTGTTGTTGTTAACTTGTTTATTGCAGCTTATAATGGTTACAAATAAAGCAATAGCATCACAAATTTCA
CAAATAAAGCATTTTTTTCACTGCATTCTAGTTGTGGTTTGTCCAA
