>Addgene plasmid #67796 | ML1Nmut_in_pEGFP-C1 | addgene partial sequence | sequence record 132835 | SV40pA-R 5'-GAAATTTGTGATGCTATTGC-3'
ACAACAACAATTGCATTCATTTTATGTTTCAGGTTCAGGGGGAGGTGTGGGAGGTTTTTTAAAGCAAGTA
AAACCTCTACAAATGTGGTATGGCTGATTATGATCAGTTATCTAGATCCGGTGGATCCCGGGCCCGCGGT
ACCGTCGACTGCAGAATTCGGATCCTTAATTATCCAGGTCAGGGGGGTCCAGCATCAGTTTACATGGCTG
CTGCCCCTTGGCCTGAAACTGATCGCAAGGGCTCATAAAGAAATATTTCAGCTGTTGTTGCAGGTCTTCC
TCTTCGGTAGGGGTAGTAGGTGCTGGGGATGTTCCGACCTGGGTTCCGTAGCCTGGGTTAGGGGTCAGCA
GCCTTTCAGTCTCGCTTGCTCTCCTGCCAGCGGGAGTGGCCATTGTCAGGATTCTCAGCATCAGTTTACA
GGGCTGCTGCCCCTTTGCCTGGAACTGATCGCATGGACTCATAAAGAAGTACTTCAGCTGCTGCTGCAGG
TCCTCTTCCTCAGTGGGTGTGGTGGGAGCTGGAGATGTGCCCACTTGGGTTCCATAGCCAGGGTTTGGTG
TCAGCAGTCTTTCAGTTTCGCTTGCGCGTCTCCCGGCAGGTGTAGCCATAGTCAGATCAGAATAAGATCT
GAGTCCGGACTTGTACAGCTCGTCCATGCCGAGAGTGATCCCGGCGGCGGTCACGAACTCCAGCAGGACC
ATGTGATCGCGCTTCTCGTTGGGGTCTTTGCTCAGG
